>Addgene plasmid #64992 | pLPCX mito roGFP2-Orp1 | addgene full sequence | sequence record 467300 | Addgene NGS Result
TTTGAAAGACCCCACCCGTAGGTGGCAAGCTAGCTTAAGTAACGCCACTTTGCAAGGCATGGAAAAATAC
ATAACTGAGAATAGAAAAGTTCAGATCAAGGTCAGGAACAAAGAAACAGCTGAATACCAAACAGGATATC
TGTGGTAAGCGGTTCCTGCCCCGGCTCAGGGCCAAGAACAGATGAGACAGCTGAGTGATGGGCCAAACAG
GATATCTGTGGTAAGCAGTTCCTGCCCCGGCTCGGGGCCAAGAACAGATGGTCCCCAGATGCGGTCCAGC
CCTCAGCAGTTTCTAGTGAATCATCAGATGTTTCCAGGGTGCCCCAAGGACCTGAAAATGACCCTGTACC
TTATTTGAACTAACCAATCAGTTCGCTTCTCGCTTCTGTTCGCGCGCTTCCGCTCTCCGAGCTCAATAAA
AGAGCCCACAACCCCTCACTCGGCGCGCCAGTCTTCCGATAGACTGCGTCGCCCGGGTACCCGTATTCCC
AATAAAGCCTCTTGCTGTTTGCATCCGAATCGTGGTCTCGCTGTTCCTTGGGAGGGTCTCCTCTGAGTGA
TTGACTACCCACGACGGGGGTCTTTCATTTGGGGGCTCGTCCGGGATTTGGAGACCCCTGCCCAGGGACC
ACCGACCCACCACCGGGAGGTAAGCTGGCCAGCAACTTATCTGTGTCTGTCCGATTGTCTAGTGTCTATG
TTTGATGTTATGCGCCTGCGTCTGTACTAGTTAGCTAACTAGCTCTGTATCTGGCGGACCCGTGGTGGAA
CTGACGAGTTCTGAACACCCGGCCGCAACCCTGGGAGACGTCCCAGGGACTTTGGGGGCCGTTTTTGTGG
CCCGACCTGAGGAAGGGAGTCGATGTGGAATCCGACCCCGTCAGGATATGTGGTTCTGGTAGGAGACGAG
AACCTAAAACAGTTCCCGCCTCCGTCTGAATTTTTGCTTTCGGTTTGGAACCGAAGCCGCGCGTCTTGTC
TGCTGCAGCGCTGCAGCATCGTTCTGTGTTGTCTCTGTCTGACTGTGTTTCTGTATTTGTCTGAAAATTA
GGGCCAGACTGTTACCACTCCCTTAAGTTTGACCTTAGGTCACTGGAAAGATGTCGAGCGGATCGCTCAC
AACCAGTCGGTAGATGTCAAGAAGAGACGTTGGGTTACCTTCTGCTCTGCAGAATGGCCAACCTTTAACG
TCGGATGGCCGCGAGACGGCACCTTTAACCGAGACCTCATCACCCAGGTTAAGATCAAGGTCTTTTCACC
TGGCCCGCATGGACACCCAGACCAGGTCCCCTACATCGTGACCTGGGAAGCCTTGGCTTTTGACCCCCCT
CCCTGGGTCAAGCCCTTTGTACACCCTAAGCCTCCGCCTCCTCTTCCTCCATCCGCCCCGTCTCTCCCCC
TTGAACCTCCTCGTTCGACCCCGCCTCGATCCTCCCTTTATCCAGCCCTCACTCCTTCTCTAGGCGCCGG
AATGATCCCCCGGGCTGCAGGTCGGCCGCCACGACCGGTGCCGCCACCATCCCCTGACCCACGCCCCTGA
CCCCTCACAAGGAGACGACCTTCCATGACCGAGTACAAGCCCACGGTGCGCCTCGCCACCCGCGACGACG
TCCCCCGGGCCGTACGCACCCTCGCCGCCGCGTTCGCCGACTACCCCGCCACGCGCCACACCGTCGACCC
GGACCGCCACATCGAGCGGGTCACCGAGCTGCAAGAACTCTTCCTCACGCGCGTCGGGCTCGACATCGGC
AAGGTGTGGGTCGCGGACGACGGCGCCGCGGTGGCGGTCTGGACCACGCCGGAGAGCGTCGAAGCGGGGG
CGGTGTTCGCCGAGATCGGCCCGCGCATGGCCGAGTTGAGCGGTTCCCGGCTGGCCGCGCAGCAACAGAT
GGAAGGCCTCCTGGCGCCGCACCGGCCCAAGGAGCCCGCGTGGTTCCTGGCCACCGTCGGCGTCTCGCCC
GACCACCAGGGCAAGGGTCTGGGCAGCGCCGTCGTGCTCCCCGGAGTGGAGGCGGCCGAGCGCGCCGGGG
TGCCCGCCTTCCTGGAGACCTCCGCGCCCCGCAACCTCCCCTTCTACGAGCGGCTCGGCTTCACCGTCAC
CGCCGACGTCGAGGTGCCCGAAGGACCGCGCACCTGGTGCATGACCCGCAAGCCCGGTGCCTGACGCCCG
CCCCACGACCCGCAGCGCCCGACCGAAAGGAGCGCACGACCCCATGGCTCCGACCGAAGCCACCCGGGGC
GGCCCCGCCGACCCCGCACCCGCCCCCGAGGCCCACCGACTCTAGTAATAGTAATCAATTACGGGGTCAT
TAGTTCATAGCCCATATATGGAGTTCCGCGTTACATAACTTACGGTAAATGGCCCGCCTGGCTGACCGCC
CAACGACCCCCGCCCATTGACGTCAATAATGACGTATGTTCCCATAGTAACGCCAATAGGGACTTTCCAT
TGACGTCAATGGGTGGAGTATTTACGGTAAACTGCCCACTTGGCAGTACATCAAGTGTATCATATGCCAA
GTACGCCCCCTATTGACGTCAATGACGGTAAATGGCCCGCCTGGCATTATGCCCAGTACATGACCTTATG
GGACTTTCCTACTTGGCAGTACATCTACGTATTAGTCATCGCTATTACCATGGTGATGCGGTTTTGGCAG
TACATCAATGGGCGTGGATAGCGGTTTGACTCACGGGGATTTCCAAGTCTCCACCCCATTGACGTCAATG
GGAGTTTGTTTTGGCACCAAAATCAACGGGACTTTCCAAAATGTCGTAACAACTCCGCCCCATTGACGCA
AATGGGCGGTAGGCGTGTACGGTGGGAGGTCTATATAAGCAGAGCTGGTTTAGTGAACCGTCAGATCCGC
TAGCGCTACCGGACTCAGATCTCGAGATGGCCTCCACTCGTGTCCTCGCCTCTCGCCTGGCCTCCCAGAT
GGCTGCTTCCGCCAAGGTTGCCCGCCCTGCTGTCCGCGTTGCTCAGGTCAGCAAGCGCACCATCCAGACT
GGCTCCCCCCTCCAGACCCTCAAGCGCACCCAGATGACCTCCATCGTCAACGCCACCACCCGCCAGGCTT
TCCAGAAGCGCGCCTACTCTTCCGGATCCGTGAGCAAGGGCGAGGAGCTGTTCACCGGGGTGGTGCCCAT
CCTGGTCGAGCTGGACGGCGACGTAAACGGCCACAAGTTCAGCGTGTCCGGCGAGGGCGAGGGCGATGCC
ACCTACGGCAAGCTGACCCTGAAGTTCATCTCCACCACCGGCAAGCTGCCCGTGCCCTGGCCCACCCTCG
TGACCACCCTGACCTACGGCGTGCAGTGCTTCAGCCGCTACCCCGACCACATGAAGCAGCACGACTTCTT
CAAGTCCGCCATGCCCGAAGGCTACGTCCAGGAGCGCACCATCTTCTTCAAGGACGACGGCAACTACAAG
ACCCGCGCCGAGGTGAAGTTCGAGGGCGACACCCTGGTGAACCGCATCGAGCTGAAGGGCATCGACTTCA
AGGAGGACGGCAACATCCTGGGGCACAAGCTGGAGTACAACTACAACTGCCACAACGTCTATATCATGGC
CGACAAGCAGAAGAACGGCATCAAGGTGAACTTCAAGATCCGCCACAACATCGAGGACGGCAGCGTGCAG
CTCGCCGACCACTACCAGCAGAACACCCCCATCGGCGACGGCCCCGTGCTGCTGCCCGACAACCACTACC
TGAGCACCTGCTCCGCCCTGAGCAAAGACCCCAACGAGAAGCGCGATCACATGGTCCTGCTGGAGTTCGT
GACCGCCGCCGGGATCACTCTCGGCATGGACGAGCTGTACAAGACTAGTGGTGGTTCAGGTGGTGGTGGT
TCAGGTGGTGGTGGTTCAGGTGGAGGAGGATCAGGAGGAGGAGGATCAGGAGGAGGAGGATCAGGAGGAG
AATTCGATATCTCAGAATTCTATAAGCTAGCACCTGTTGACAAGAAAGGCCAACCATTCCCCTTCGACCA
ATTAAAGGGAAAAGTGGTGCTTATCGTTAATGTTGCCTCCAAATGTGGATTCACTCCTCAATACAAAGAA
CTAGAGGCCTTGTACAAACGTTATAAGGACGAAGGATTTACCATCATCGGGTTCCCATGCAACCAGTTTG
GCCACCAAGAACCTGGCTCTGATGAAGAAATTGCCCAGTTCTGCCAACTGAACTATGGCGTGACTTTCCC
CATTATGAAAAAAATTGACGTTAATGGTGGCAATGAGGACCCTGTTTACAAGTTTTTGAAGAGCCAAAAA
TCCGGTATGTTGGGCTTGAGAGGTATCAAATGGAATTTTGAAAAATTCTTAGTCGATAAAAAGGGTAAAG
TGTACGAAAGATACTCTTCACTAACCAAACCTTCTTCGTTGTCCGAAACCATCGAAGAACTTTTGAAAGA
GGTGGAATAGATCGATAAAATAAAAGATTTTATTTAGTCTCCAGAAAAAGGGGGGAATGAAAGACCCCAC
CTGTAGGTTTGGCAAGCTAGCTTAAGTAACGCCATTTTGCAAGGCATGGAAAAATACATAACTGAGAATA
GAGAAGTTCAGATCAAGGTCAGGAACAGATGGAACAGCTGAATATGGGCCAAACAGGATATCTGTGGTAA
GCAGTTCCTGCCCCGGCTCAGGGCCAAGAACAGATGGAACAGCTGAATATGGGCCAAACAGGATATCTGT
GGTAAGCAGTTCCTGCCCCGGCTCAGGGCCAAGAACAGATGGTCCCCAGATGCGGTCCAGCCCTCAGCAG
TTTCTAGAGAACCATCAGATGTTTCCAGGGTGCCCCAAGGACCTGAAATGACCCTGTGCCTTATTTGAAC
TAACCAATCAGTTCGCTTCTCGCTTCTGTTCGCGCGCTTCTGCTCCCCGAGCTCAATAAAAGAGCCCACA
ACCCCTCACTCGGGGCGCCAGTCCTCCGATTGACTGAGTCGCCCGGGTACCCGTGTATCCAATAAACCCT
CTTGCAGTTGCATCCGACTTGTGGTCTCGCTGTTCCTTGGGAGGGTCTCCTCTGAGTGATTGACTACCCG
TCAGCGGGGGTCTTTCATTTGGGGGCTCGTCCGGGATCGGGAGACCCCTGCCCAGGGACCACCGACCCAC
CACCGGGAGGTAAGCTGGCTGCCTCGCGCGTTTCGGTGATGACGGTGAAAACCTCTGACACATGCAGCTC
CCGGAGACGGTCACAGCTTGTCTGTAAGCGGATGCCGGGAGCAGACAAGCCCGTCAGGGCGCGTCAGCGG
GTGTTGGCGGGTGTCGGGGCGCAGCCATGACCCAGTCACGTAGCGATAGCGGAGTGTACTGATAACTTCG
TATAATGTATGCTATACGAAGTTATTAGGTCTGAAGAGGAGTTTACGTCCAGCCAAGCTAGGGCCGCGAT
CCGGAACCCTTAATATAACTTCGTATAATGTATGCTATACGAAGTTATCAGTACTGGCTTAACTATGCGG
CATCAGAGCAGATTGTACTGAGAGTGCACCATATGCGGTGTGAAATACCGCACAGATGCGTAAGGAGAAA
ATACCGCATCAGGCGCTCTTCCGCTTCCTCGCTCACTGACTCGCTGCGCTCGGTCGTTCGGCTGCGGCGA
GCGGTATCAGCTCACTCAAAGGCGGTAATACGGTTATCCACAGAATCAGGGGATAACGCAGGAAAGAACA
TGTGAGCAAAAGGCCAGCAAAAGGCCAGGAACCGTAAAAAGGCCGCGTTGCTGGCGTTTTTCCATAGGCT
CCGCCCCCCTGACGAGCATCACAAAAATCGACGCTCAAGTCAGAGGTGGCGAAACCCGACAGGACTATAA
AGATACCAGGCGTTTCCCCCTGGAAGCTCCCTCGTGCGCTCTCCTGTTCCGACCCTGCCGCTTACCGGAT
ACCTGTCCGCCTTTCTCCCTTCGGGAAGCGTGGCGCTTTCTCATAGCTCACGCTGTAGGTATCTCAGTTC
GGTGTAGGTCGTTCGCTCCAAGCTGGGCTGTGTGCACGAACCCCCCGTTCAGCCCGACCGCTGCGCCTTA
TCCGGTAACTATCGTCTTGAGTCCAACCCGGTAAGACACGACTTATCGCCACTGGCAGCAGCCACTGGTA
ACAGGATTAGCAGAGCGAGGTATGTAGGCGGTGCTACAGAGTTCTTGAAGTGGTGGCCTAACTACGGCTA
CACTAGAAGGACAGTATTTGGTATCTGCGCTCTGCTGAAGCCAGTTACCTTCGGAAAAAGAGTTGGTAGC
TCTTGATCCGGCAAACAAACCACCGCTGGTAGCGGTGGTTTTTTTGTTTGCAAGCAGCAGATTACGCGCA
GAAAAAAAGGATCTCAAGAAGATCCTTTGATCTTTTCTACGGGGTCTGACGCTCAGTGGAACGAAAACTC
ACGTTAAGGGATTTTGGTCATGAGATTATCAAAAAGGATCTTCACCTAGATCCTTTTAAATTAAAAATGA
AGTTTTAAATCAATCTAAAGTATATATGAGTAAACTTGGTCTGACAGTTACCAATGCTTAATCAGTGAGG
CACCTATCTCAGCGATCTGTCTATTTCGTTCATCCATAGTTGCCTGACTCCCCGTCGTGTAGATAACTAC
GATACGGGAGGGCTTACCATCTGGCCCCAGTGCTGCAATGATACCGCGAGACCCACGCTCACCGGCTCCA
GATTTATCAGCAATAAACCAGCCAGCCGGAAGGGCCGAGCGCAGAAGTGGTCCTGCAACTTTATCCGCCT
CCATCCAGTCTATTAATTGTTGCCGGGAAGCTAGAGTAAGTAGTTCGCCAGTTAATAGTTTGCGCAACGT
TGTTGCCATTGCTGCAGGCATCGTGGTGTCACGCTCGTCGTTTGGTATGGCTTCATTCAGCTCCGGTTCC
CAACGATCAAGGCGAGTTACATGATCCCCCATGTTGTGCAAAAAAGCGGTTAGCTCCTTCGGTCCTCCGA
TCGTTGTCAGAAGTAAGTTGGCCGCAGTGTTATCACTCATGGTTATGGCAGCACTGCATAATTCTCTTAC
TGTCATGCCATCCGTAAGATGCTTTTCTGTGACTGGTGAGTACTCAACCAAGTCATTCTGAGAATAGTGT
ATGCGGCGACCGAGTTGCTCTTGCCCGGCGTCAACACGGGATAATACCGCGCCACATAGCAGAACTTTAA
AAGTGCTCATCATTGGAAAACGTTCTTCGGGGCGAAAACTCTCAAGGATCTTACCGCTGTTGAGATCCAG
TTCGATGTAACCCACTCGTGCACCCAACTGATCTTCAGCATCTTTTACTTTCACCAGCGTTTCTGGGTGA
GCAAAAACAGGAAGGCAAAATGCCGCAAAAAAGGGAATAAGGGCGACACGGAAATGTTGAATACTCATAC
TCTTCCTTTTTCAATATTATTGAAGCATTTATCAGGGTTATTGTCTCATGAGCGGATACATATTTGAATG
TATTTAGAAAAATAAACAAATAGGGGTTCCGCGCACATTTCCCCGAAAAGTGCCACCTGACGTCTAAGAA
ACCATTATTATCATGACATTAACCTATAAAAATAGGCGTATCACGAGGCCCTTTCGTCTTCAAGAATTGC
TAGCAATTGCTAGCAATTGCTAGCAATTCATACCAGATCACCGAAAACTGTCCTCCAAATGTGTCCCCCT
CACACTCCCAAATTCGCGGGCTTCTGCCTCTTAGACCACTCTACCCTATTCCCCACACTCACCGGAGCCA
AAGCCGCGGCCCTTCCGTTTCTTTGCT
Features (pLannotate 1.2.2; 24 found; start..end, strand, type, name):
      3..110     +  LTR            3' LTR (ΔU3) (fragment): self-inactivating 3' long terminal repeat (LTR) from Moloney murine leukemia virus
    127..184     +  LTR            LTR (fragment): long terminal repeat from Moloney murine leukemia virus
    198..261     +  LTR            LTR (fragment): long terminal repeat from Moloney murine leukemia virus
    414..589     +  LTR            5' LTR (truncated): truncated long terminal repeat from Moloney murine sarcoma virus
    711..985     +  misc_feature   MESV Ψ (fragment): packaging signal of murine embryonic stem cell virus
   1052..1468    +  CDS            gag (truncated): truncated Moloney murine leukemia virus (MMLV) gag gene lacking the start codon
   1474..1491    +  misc_feature   MCS (fragment): pBluescript multiple cloning site
   1565..2164    +  CDS            PuroR: puromycin N-acetyltransferase; pac from Streptomyces alboniger; confers resistance to puromycin
   2214..2279    +  CDS            dmpM (fragment): DMPM_STRAD - Protein inferred from homology: Swiss-Prot protein existence level 3. From Streptomyces alboniger.
   2339..2642    +  enhancer       CMV enhancer: human cytomegalovirus immediate early enhancer
   2643..2846    +  promoter       CMV promoter: human cytomegalovirus (CMV) immediate early promoter
   2869..2896    +  misc_feature   MCS (fragment): multiple cloning site
   2897..3103    +  CDS            oli (fragment): ATP9_NEUCR - Also known as atp-9, atp9, prl-1. Experimental evidence at protein level: Swiss-Prot protein existence level 1. Mitochondrial membrane ATP synthase (F(1)F(0) ATP synthase or Complex V) produces ATP from ADP in the presence of a proton gradient across the membrane which is generated by electron transport complexes of the respiratory chain. F-type ATPases consist of two structural domains, F(1) - containing the extramembraneous catalytic core and F(0) - containing the membrane proton channel, linked together by a central stalk and a peripheral stalk. During catalysis, ATP synthesis
   3110..3823    +  CDS            EGFP: the original enhanced GFP (Yang et al., 1996) mammalian codon-optimized
   3929..4417    +  CDS            HYR1: GPX3_YEAST - Also known as GPX3 From Saccharomyces cerevisiae (strain ATCC 204508 / S288c) (Baker's yeast).
   4466..5059    +  LTR            LTR: long terminal repeat from Moloney murine leukemia virus
   5128..5168    +  CDS            rop (fragment): Rop protein, which maintains plasmids at low copy number; rop
   5270..5308    +  misc_feature   bom (fragment): basis of mobility region from pBR322
   5312..5345    -  protein_bind   loxP: Cre-mediated recombination occurs in the 8-bp core sequence (GCATACAT). Cre recombinase
   5405..5438    -  protein_bind   loxP: Cre-mediated recombination occurs in the 8-bp core sequence (GCATACAT). Cre recombinase
   5442..5543    +  misc_feature   bom (fragment): basis of mobility region from pBR322
   5729..6317    -  rep_origin     ori: high-copy-number ColE1/pMB1/pBR322/pUC origin of replication
   6488..7348    -  CDS            AmpR: β-lactamase; bla; confers resistance to ampicillin, carbenicillin, and related antibiotics
   7349..7453    -  promoter       AmpR promoter: bla
