>Addgene plasmid #64992 | pLPCX mito roGFP2-Orp1 | analyzer sequence | sequence record 109852
TTTGAAAGACCCCACCCGTAGGTGGCAAGCTAGCTTAAGTAACGCCACTTTGCAAGGCATGGAAAAATAC
ATAACTGAGAATAGAAAAGTTCAGATCAAGGTCAGGAACAAAGAAACAGCTGAATACCAAACAGGATATC
TGTGGTAAGCGGTTCCTGCCCCGGCTCAGGGCCAAGAACAGATGAGACAGCTGAGTGATGGGCCAAACAG
GATATCTGTGGTAAGCAGTTCCTGCCCCGGCTCGGGGCCAAGAACAGATGGTCCCCAGATGCGGTCCAGC
CCTCAGCAGTTTCTAGTGAATCATCAGATGTTTCCAGGGTGCCCCAAGGACCTGAAAATGACCCTGTACC
TTATTTGAACTAACCAATCAGTTCGCTTCTCGCTTCTGTTCGCGCGCTTCCGCTCTCCGAGCTCAATAAA
AGAGCCCACAACCCCTCACTCGGCGCGCCAGTCTTCCGATAGACTGCGTCGCCCGGGTACCCGTATTCCC
AATAAAGCCTCTTGCTGTTTGCATCCGAATCGTGGTCTCGCTGTTCCTTGGGAGGGTCTCCTCTGAGTGA
TTGACTACCCACGACGGGGGTCTTTCATTTGGGGGCTCGTCCGGGATTTGGAGACCCCTGCCCAGGGACC
ACCGACCCACCACCGGGAGGTAAGCTGGCCAGCAACTTATCTGTGTCTGTCCGATTGTCTAGTGTCTATG
TTTGATGTTATGCGCCTGCGTCTGTACTAGTTAGCTAACTAGCTCTGTATCTGGCGGACCCGTGGTGGAA
CTGACGAGTTCTGAACACCCGGCCGCAACCCTGGGAGACGTCCCAGGGACTTTGGGGGCCGTTTTTGTGG
CCCGACCTGAGGAAGGGAGTCGATGTGGAATCCGACCCCGTCAGGATATGTGGTTCTGGTAGGAGACGAG
AACCTAAAACAGTTCCCGCCTCCGTCTGAATTTTTGCTTTCGGTTTGGAACCGAAGCCGCGCGTCTTGTC
TGCTGCAGCGCTGCAGCATCGTTCTGTGTTGTCTCTGTCTGACTGTGTTTCTGTATTTGTCTGAAAATTA
GGGCCAGACTGTTACCACTCCCTTAAGTTTGACCTTAGGTCACTGGAAAGATGTCGAGCGGATCGCTCAC
AACCAGTCGGTAGATGTCAAGAAGAGACGTTGGGTTACCTTCTGCTCTGCAGAATGGCCAACCTTTAACG
TCGGATGGCCGCGAGACGGCACCTTTAACCGAGACCTCATCACCCAGGTTAAGATCAAGGTCTTTTCACC
TGGCCCGCATGGACACCCAGACCAGGTCCCCTACATCGTGACCTGGGAAGCCTTGGCTTTTGACCCCCCT
CCCTGGGTCAAGCCCTTTGTACACCCTAAGCCTCCGCCTCCTCTTCCTCCATCCGCCCCGTCTCTCCCCC
TTGAACCTCCTCGTTCGACCCCGCCTCGATCCTCCCTTTATCCAGCCCTCACTCCTTCTCTAGGCGCCGG
AATTGATCCCCCGGGCTGCAGGTCGGCCGCCACGACCGGTGCCGCCACCATCCCCTGACCCACGCCCCTG
ACCCCTCACAAGGAGACGACCTTCCATGACCGAGTACAAGCCCACGGTGCGCCTCGCCACCCGCGACGAC
GTCCCCCGGGCCGTACGCACCCTCGCCGCCGCGTTCGCCGACTACCCCGCCACGCGCCACACCGTCGACC
CGGACCGCCACATCGAGCGGGTCACCGAGCTGCAAGAACTCTTCCTCACGCGCGTCGGGCTCGACATCGG
CAAGGTGTGGGTCGCGGACGACGGCGCCGCGGTGGCGGTCTGGACCACGCCGGAGAGCGTCGAAGCGGGG
GCGGTGTTCGCCGAGATCGGCCCGCGCATGGCCGAGTTGAGCGGTTCCCGGCTGGCCGCGCAGCAACAGA
TGGAAGGCCTCCTGGCGCCGCACCGGCCCAAGGAGCCCGCGTGGTTCCTGGCCACCGTCGGCGTCTCGCC
CGACCACCAGGGCAAGGGTCTGGGCAGCGCCGTCGTGCTCCCCGGAGTGGAGGCGGCCGAGCGCGCCGGG
GTGCCCGCCTTCCTGGAGACCTCCGCGCCCCGCAACCTCCCCTTCTACGAGCGGCTCGGCTTCACCGTCA
CCGCCGACGTCGAGTGCCCGAAGGACCGCGCGACCTGGTGCATGACCCGCAAGCCCGGTGCCTGACGCCC
GCCCCACGACCCGCAGCGCCCGACCGAAAGGAGCGCACGACCCCATGGCTCCGACCGAAGCCGACCCGGG
CGGCCCCGCCGACCCCGCACCCGCCCCCGAGGCCCACCGACTCTAGTAATAGTAATCAATTACGGGGTCA
TTAGTTCATAGCCCATATATGGAGTTCCGCGTTACATAACTTACGGTAAATGGCCCGCCTGGCTGACCGC
CCAACGACCCCCGCCCATTGACGTCAATAATGACGTATGTTCCCATAGTAACGCCAATAGGGACTTTCCA
TTGACGTCAATGGGTGGAGTATTTACGGTAAACTGCCCACTTGGCAGTACATCAAGTGTATCATATGCCA
AGTACGCCCCCTATTGACGTCAATGACGGTAAATGGCCCGCCTGGCATTATGCCCAGTACATGACCTTAT
GGGACTTTCCTACTTGGCAGTACATCTACGTATTAGTCATCGCTATTACCATGGTGATGCGGTTTTGGCA
GTACATCAATGGGCGTGGATAGCGGTTTGACTCACGGGGATTTCCAAGTCTCCACCCCATTGACGTCAAT
GGGAGTTTGTTTTGGCACCAAAATCAACGGGACTTTCCAAAATGTCGTAACAACTCCGCCCCATTGACGC
AAATGGGCGGTAGGCGTGTACGGTGGGAGGTCTATATAAGCAGAGCTGGTTTAGTGAACCGTCAGATCCG
CTAGCGCTACCGGACTCAGATCTCGAGATGGCCTCCACTCGTGTCCTCGCCTCTCGCCTGGCCTCCCAGA
TGGCTGCTTCCGCCAAGGTTGCCCGCCCTGCTGTCCGCGTTGCTCAGGTCAGCAAGCGCACCATCCAGAC
TGGCTCCCCCCTCCAGACCCTCAAGCGCACCCAGATGACCTCCATCGTCAACGCCACCACCCGCCAGGCT
TTCCAGAAGCGCGCCTACTCTTCCGGATCCGTGAGCAAGGGCGAGGAGCTGTTCACCGGGGTGGTGCCCA
TCCTGGTCGAGCTGGACGGCGACGTAAACGGCCACAAGTTCAGCGTGTCCGGCGAGGGCGAGGGCGATGC
CACCTACGGCAAGCTGACCCTGAAGTTCATCTCCACCACCGGCAAGCTGCCCGTGCCCTGGCCCACCCTC
GTGACCACCCTGACCTACGGCGTGCAGTGCTTCAGCCGCTACCCCGACCACATGAAGCAGCACGACTTCT
TCAAGTCCGCCATGCCCGAAGGCTACGTCCAGGAGCGCACCATCTTCTTCAAGGACGACGGCAACTACAA
GACCCGCGCCGAGGTGAAGTTCGAGGGCGACACCCTGGTGAACCGCATCGAGCTGAAGGGCATCGACTTC
AAGGAGGACGGCAACATCCTGGGGCACAAGCTGGAGTACAACTACAACTGCCACAACGTCTATATCATGG
CCGACAAGCAGAAGAACGGCATCAAGGTGAACTTCAAGATCCGCCACAACATCGAGGACGGCAGCGTGCA
GCTCGCCGACCACTACCAGCAGAACACCCCCATCGGCGACGGCCCCGTGCTGCTGCCCGACAACCACTAC
CTGAGCACCTGCTCCGCCCTGAGCAAAGACCCCAACGAGAAGCGCGATCACATGGTCCTGCTGGAGTTCG
TGACCGCCGCCGGGATCACTCTCGGCATGGACGAGCTGTACAAGACTAGTGGTGGTTCAGGTGGTGGTGG
TTCAGGTGGTGGTGGTTCAGGTGGAGGAGGATCAGGAGGAGGAGGATCAGGAGGAGGAGGATCAGGAGGA
GAATTCGATATCTCAGAATTCTATAAGCTAGCACCTGTTGACAAGAAAGGCCAACCATTCCCCTTCGACC
AATTAAAGGGAAAAGTGGTGCTTATCGTTAATGTTGCCTCCAAATGTGGATTCACTCCTCAATACAAAGA
ACTAGAGGCCTTGTACAAACGTTATAAGGACGAAGGATTTACCATCATCGGGTTCCCATGCAACCAGTTT
GGCCACCAAGAACCTGGCTCTGATGAAGAAATTGCCCAGTTCTGCCAACTGAACTATGGCGTGACTTTCC
CCATTATGAAAAAAATTGACGTTAATGGTGGCAATGAGGACCCTGTTTACAAGTTTTTGAAGAGCCAAAA
ATCCGGTATGTTGGGCTTGAGAGGTATCAAATGGAATTTTGAAAAATTCTTAGTCGATAAAAAGGGTAAA
GTGTACGAAAGATACTCTTCACTAACCAAACCTTCTTCGTTGTCCGAAACCATCGAAGAACTTTTGAAAG
AGGTGGAATAGATCGATAAAATAAAAGATTTTATTTAGTCTCCAGAAAAAGGGGGGAATGAAAGACCCCA
CCTGTAGGTTTGGCAAGCTAGCTTAAGTAACGCCATTTTGCAAGGCATGGAAAAATACATAACTGAGAAT
AGAGAAGTTCAGATCAAGGTCAGGAACAGATGGAACAGCTGAATATGGGCCAAACAGGATATCTGTGGTA
AGCAGTTCCTGCCCCGGCTCAGGGCCAAGAACAGATGGAACAGCTGAATATGGGCCAAACAGGATATCTG
TGGTAAGCAGTTCCTGCCCCGGCTCAGGGCCAAGAACAGATGGTCCCCAGATGCGGTCCAGCCCTCAGCA
GTTTCTAGAGAACCATCAGATGTTTCCAGGGTGCCCCAAGGACCTGAAATGACCCTGTGCCTTATTTGAA
CTAACCAATCAGTTCGCTTCTCGCTTCTGTTCGCGCGCTTCTGCTCCCCGAGCTCAATAAAAGAGCCCAC
AACCCCTCACTCGGGGCGCCAGTCCTCCGATTGACTGAGTCGCCCGGGTACCCGTGTATCCAATAAACCC
TCTTGCAGTTGCATCCGACTTGTGGTCTCGCTGTTCCTTGGGAGGGTCTCCTCTGAGTGATTGACTACCC
GTCAGCGGGGGTCTTTCATTTGGGGGCTCGTCCGGGATCGGGAGACCCCTGCCCAGGGACCACCGACCCA
CCACCGGGAGGTAAGCTGGCTGCCTCGCGCGTTTCGGTGATGACGGTGAAAACCTCTGACACATGCAGCT
CCCGGAGACGGTCACAGCTTGTCTGTAAGCGGATGCCGGGAGCAGACAAGCCCGTCAGGGCGCGTCAGCG
GGTGTTGGCGGGTGTCGGGGCGCAGCCATGACCCAGTCACGTAGCGATAGCGGAGTGTACTGATAACTTC
GTATAATGTATGCTATACGAAGTTATTAGGTCTGAAGAGGAGTTTACGTCCAGCCAAGCTAGGGCCGCGA
TCCGGAACCCTTAATATAACTTCGTATAATGTATGCTATACGAAGTTATCAGTACTGGCTTAACTATGCG
GCATCAGAGCAGATTGTACTGAGAGTGCACCATATGCGGTGTGAAATACCGCACAGATGCGTAAGGAGAA
AATACCGCATCAGGCGCTCTTCCGCTTCCTCGCTCACTGACTCGCTGCGCTCGGTCGTTCGGCTGCGGCG
AGCGGTATCAGCTCACTCAAAGGCGGTAATACGGTTATCCACAGAATCAGGGGATAACGCAGGAAAGAAC
ATGTGAGCAAAAGGCCAGCAAAAGGCCAGGAACCGTAAAAAGGCCGCGTTGCTGGCGTTTTTCCATAGGC
TCCGCCCCCCTGACGAGCATCACAAAAATCGACGCTCAAGTCAGAGGTGGCGAAACCCGACAGGACTATA
AAGATACCAGGCGTTTCCCCCTGGAAGCTCCCTCGTGCGCTCTCCTGTTCCGACCCTGCCGCTTACCGGA
TACCTGTCCGCCTTTCTCCCTTCGGGAAGCGTGGCGCTTTCTCATAGCTCACGCTGTAGGTATCTCAGTT
CGGTGTAGGTCGTTCGCTCCAAGCTGGGCTGTGTGCACGAACCCCCCGTTCAGCCCGACCGCTGCGCCTT
ATCCGGTAACTATCGTCTTGAGTCCAACCCGGTAAGACACGACTTATCGCCACTGGCAGCAGCCACTGGT
AACAGGATTAGCAGAGCGAGGTATGTAGGCGGTGCTACAGAGTTCTTGAAGTGGTGGCCTAACTACGGCT
ACACTAGAAGGACAGTATTTGGTATCTGCGCTCTGCTGAAGCCAGTTACCTTCGGAAAAAGAGTTGGTAG
CTCTTGATCCGGCAAACAAACCACCGCTGGTAGCGGTGGTTTTTTTGTTTGCAAGCAGCAGATTACGCGC
AGAAAAAAAGGATCTCAAGAAGATCCTTTGATCTTTTCTACGGGGTCTGACGCTCAGTGGAACGAAAACT
CACGTTAAGGGATTTTGGTCATGAGATTATCAAAAAGGATCTTCACCTAGATCCTTTTAAATTAAAAATG
AAGTTTTAAATCAATCTAAAGTATATATGAGTAAACTTGGTCTGACAGTTACCAATGCTTAATCAGTGAG
GCACCTATCTCAGCGATCTGTCTATTTCGTTCATCCATAGTTGCCTGACTCCCCGTCGTGTAGATAACTA
CGATACGGGAGGGCTTACCATCTGGCCCCAGTGCTGCAATGATACCGCGAGACCCACGCTCACCGGCTCC
AGATTTATCAGCAATAAACCAGCCAGCCGGAAGGGCCGAGCGCAGAAGTGGTCCTGCAACTTTATCCGCC
TCCATCCAGTCTATTAATTGTTGCCGGGAAGCTAGAGTAAGTAGTTCGCCAGTTAATAGTTTGCGCAACG
TTGTTGCCATTGCTGCAGGCATCGTGGTGTCACGCTCGTCGTTTGGTATGGCTTCATTCAGCTCCGGTTC
CCAACGATCAAGGCGAGTTACATGATCCCCCATGTTGTGCAAAAAAGCGGTTAGCTCCTTCGGTCCTCCG
ATCGTTGTCAGAAGTAAGTTGGCCGCAGTGTTATCACTCATGGTTATGGCAGCACTGCATAATTCTCTTA
CTGTCATGCCATCCGTAAGATGCTTTTCTGTGACTGGTGAGTACTCAACCAAGTCATTCTGAGAATAGTG
TATGCGGCGACCGAGTTGCTCTTGCCCGGCGTCAACACGGGATAATACCGCGCCACATAGCAGAACTTTA
AAAGTGCTCATCATTGGAAAACGTTCTTCGGGGCGAAAACTCTCAAGGATCTTACCGCTGTTGAGATCCA
GTTCGATGTAACCCACTCGTGCACCCAACTGATCTTCAGCATCTTTTACTTTCACCAGCGTTTCTGGGTG
AGCAAAAACAGGAAGGCAAAATGCCGCAAAAAAGGGAATAAGGGCGACACGGAAATGTTGAATACTCATA
CTCTTCCTTTTTCAATATTATTGAAGCATTTATCAGGGTTATTGTCTCATGAGCGGATACATATTTGAAT
GTATTTAGAAAAATAAACAAATAGGGGTTCCGCGCACATTTCCCCGAAAAGTGCCACCTGACGTCTAAGA
AACCATTATTATCATGACATTAACCTATAAAAATAGGCGTATCACGAGGCCCTTTCGTCTTCAAGAATTG
CTAGCAATTGCTAGCAATTGCTAGCAATTCATACCAGATCACCGAAAACTGTCCTCCAAATGTGTCCCCC
TCACACTCCCAAATTCGCGGGCTTCTGCCTCTTAGACCACTCTACCCTATTCCCCACACTCACCGGAGCC
AAAGCCGCGGCCCTTCCGTTTCTTTGCT
Features (pLannotate 1.2.2; 24 found; start..end, strand, type, name):
      3..110     +  LTR            3' LTR (ΔU3) (fragment): self-inactivating 3' long terminal repeat (LTR) from Moloney murine leukemia virus
    127..184     +  LTR            LTR (fragment): long terminal repeat from Moloney murine leukemia virus
    198..261     +  LTR            LTR (fragment): long terminal repeat from Moloney murine leukemia virus
    414..589     +  LTR            5' LTR (truncated): truncated long terminal repeat from Moloney murine sarcoma virus
    711..985     +  misc_feature   MESV Ψ (fragment): packaging signal of murine embryonic stem cell virus
   1052..1468    +  CDS            gag (truncated): truncated Moloney murine leukemia virus (MMLV) gag gene lacking the start codon
   1475..1492    +  misc_feature   MCS (fragment): pBluescript multiple cloning site
   1566..2165    +  CDS            PuroR: puromycin N-acetyltransferase; pac from Streptomyces; confers resistance to puromycin
   2215..2280    +  CDS            dmpM (fragment): DMPM_STRAD - Protein inferred from homology: Swiss-Prot protein existence level 3. From Streptomyces alboniger.
   2340..2643    +  enhancer       CMV enhancer: human cytomegalovirus immediate early enhancer
   2644..2847    +  promoter       CMV promoter: human cytomegalovirus (CMV) immediate early promoter
   2870..2897    +  misc_feature   MCS (fragment): multiple cloning site
   2898..3104    +  CDS            oli (fragment): ATP9_NEUCR - Also known as atp-9, atp9, prl-1. Experimental evidence at protein level: Swiss-Prot protein existence level 1. Mitochondrial membrane ATP synthase (F(1)F(0) ATP synthase or Complex V) produces ATP from ADP in the presence of a proton gradient across the membrane which is generated by electron transport complexes of the respiratory chain. F-type ATPases consist of two structural domains, F(1) - containing the extramembraneous catalytic core and F(0) - containing the membrane proton channel, linked together by a central stalk and a peripheral stalk. During catalysis, ATP synthesis
   3111..3824    +  CDS            EGFP: the original enhanced GFP (Yang et al., 1996) mammalian codon-optimized
   3930..4418    +  CDS            HYR1: GPX3_YEAST - Also known as GPX3 From Saccharomyces cerevisiae (strain ATCC 204508 / S288c) (Baker's yeast).
   4467..5060    +  LTR            LTR: long terminal repeat from Moloney murine leukemia virus
   5129..5169    +  CDS            rop (fragment): Rop protein, which maintains plasmids at low copy number; rop
   5271..5309    +  misc_feature   bom (fragment): basis of mobility region from pBR322
   5313..5346    -  protein_bind   loxP: Cre-mediated recombination occurs in the 8-bp core sequence (GCATACAT). Cre recombinase
   5406..5439    -  protein_bind   loxP: Cre-mediated recombination occurs in the 8-bp core sequence (GCATACAT). Cre recombinase
   5443..5544    +  misc_feature   bom (fragment): basis of mobility region from pBR322
   5730..6318    -  rep_origin     ori: high-copy-number ColE1/pMB1/pBR322/pUC origin of replication
   6489..7349    -  CDS            AmpR: β-lactamase; bla; confers resistance to ampicillin, carbenicillin, and related antibiotics
   7350..7454    -  promoter       AmpR promoter: bla
