[The description below was written by a language model from this plasmid's Addgene catalogue record and pLannotate feature annotations shown in this document.]
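Description:
pLPCX mito roGFP2-Orp1 is a Moloney murine leukemia virus-based retroviral vector of about 7.7 kb, built on the Clontech pLPCX backbone, for expressing a mitochondrially targeted hydrogen peroxide sensor in mammalian cells. In bacteria it is propagated through a ColE1/pMB1-type origin and selected with ampicillin (AmpR under its own bla promoter). The catalogue lists it as low copy, although the annotation software labels the origin as a high-copy type. The proviral region is flanked by a 5' LTR, annotated as several MoMLV/MoMSV fragments, and a full-length 3' MoMLV LTR. It contains a Ψ packaging signal extending into a truncated gag lacking its start codon, which allows the transcript to be packaged when viral proteins are supplied in trans by a packaging cell line. The puromycin N-acetyltransferase gene sits downstream of the packaging region with no annotated promoter of its own, so it is presumably expressed from the 5' LTR, and it permits selection of stably transduced cells.

The payload is driven by an internal CMV enhancer/promoter. It is a three-part fusion, starting with an N-terminal fragment of Neurospora crassa ATP synthase subunit 9 that serves as the mitochondrial targeting presequence. This is followed by a GFP coding sequence, annotated as EGFP but corresponding to the redox-sensitive variant roGFP2 according to the catalogue entry. The third part is the Saccharomyces cerevisiae thiol peroxidase Orp1 (HYR1/GPX3), separated from the GFP by an unannotated gap that presumably encodes a linker. In this type of probe, Orp1 is oxidised by H2O2 and relays the oxidation to the adjacent roGFP2, changing its fluorescence excitation properties and giving a ratiometric readout. Two loxP-like sites annotated in the bacterial backbone lie outside the provirus, and the record assigns them no function. The two sequence records differ by a single nucleotide and give the same feature map.
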