Addgene plasmid #64992: pLPCX mito roGFP2-Orp1
Purpose: Mammalian expression of mitochondrial roGFP2-Orp1 (retroviral vector)
Depositing lab: Tobias Dick. Depositing organization: Deutsches Krebsforschungszentrum (DKFZ). Publication: Proximity-based protein thiol oxidation by H2O2-scavenging peroxidases. Gutscher M, Sobotta MC, Wabnitz GH, Ballikaya S, Meyer AJ, Samstag Y, Dick TP. J Biol Chem. 2009 Nov 13;284(46):31532-40. doi: 10.1074/jbc.M109.059246. Epub 2009 Sep 15. PubMed 19755417.
Backbone
  Vector backbone: pLPCX
  Backbone manufacturer: Clontech
  Total vector size (bp): 7728
  Vector type: Mammalian Expression, Retroviral
  Selectable markers: Puromycin
Growth in bacteria
  Bacterial resistance: Ampicillin, 100 μg/mL
  Growth temperature: 37°C
  Growth strain: DH5alpha
  Copy number: Low Copy
Gene/Insert
  Gene/Insert name: Orp1 (alt name: GPX3_YEAST)
  Species: S. cerevisiae (budding yeast)
  Mutation: mitochondrial targeting sequence
  Entrez Gene: HYR1 (a.k.a. YIR037W, GPX3, ORP1)
  Tag / fusion protein: roGFP2 (N terminal on insert)
Terms and licenses: Academic/Nonprofit Terms; Industry Terms: Not Available to Industry
How to cite: pLPCX mito roGFP2-Orp1 was a gift from Tobias Dick (Addgene plasmid # 64992 ; http://n2t.net/addgene:64992 ; RRID:Addgene_64992)
