>Addgene plasmid #64992 | pLPCX mito roGFP2-Orp1 | addgene partial sequence | sequence record 116190 | pLP-LNCX-rev 5'-CCCCCTTTTTCTGGAGACTA-3'
GTTCTTCGATGGTTTCGGACAACGAAGAAGGTTTGGTTAGTGAAGAGTATCTTTCGTACACTTTACCCTT
TTTATCGACTAAGAATTTTTCAAAATTCCATTTGATACCTCTCAAGCCCAACATACCGGATTTTTGGCTC
TTCAAAAACTTGTAAACAGGGTCCTCATTGCCACCATTAACGTCAATTTTTTTCATAATGGGGAAAGTCA
CGCCATAGTTCAGTTGGCAGAACTGGGCAATTTCTTCATCAGAGCCAGGTTCTTGGTGGCCAAACTGGTT
GCATGGGAACCCGATGATGGTAAATCCTTCGTCCTTATAACGTTTGTACAAGGCCTCTAGTTCTTTGTAT
TGAGGAGTGAATCCACATTTGGAGGCAACATTAACGATAAGCACCACTTTTCCCTTTAATTGGTCGAAGG
GGAATGGTTGGCCTTTCTTGTCAACAGGTGCTAGCTTATAGAATTCTGAGATATCGAATTCTCCTCCTGA
TCCTCCTCCTCCTGATCCTCCTCCTCCTGA
