>Addgene plasmid #64992 | pLPCX mito roGFP2-Orp1 | addgene partial sequence | sequence record 117503 | CMV-F 5'-CGCAAATGGGCGGTAGGCGTG-3'
AGTGAACCGTCAGATCCGCTAGCGCTACCGGACTCAGATCTCGAGATGGCCTCCACTCGTGTCCTCGCCT
CTCGCCTGGCCTCCCAGATGGCTGCTTCCGCCAAGGTTGCCCGCCCTGCTGTCCGCGTTGCTCAGGTCAG
CAAGCGCACCATCCAGACTGGCTCCCCCCTCCAGACCCTCAAGCGCACCCAGATGACCTCCATCGTCAAC
GCCACCACCCGCCAGGCTTTCCAGAAGCGCGCCTACTCTTCCGGATCCGTGAGCAAGGGCGAGGAGCTGT
TCACCGGGGTGGTGCCCATCCTGGTCGAGCTGGACGGCGACGTAAACGGCCACAAGTTCAGCGTGTCCGG
CGAGGGCGAGGGCGATGCCACCTACGGCAAGCTGACCCTGAAGTTCATCTCCACCACCGGCAAGCTGCCC
GTGCCCTGGCCCACCCTCGTGACCACCCTGACCTACGGCGTGCAGTGCTTCAGCCGCTACCCCGACCACA
TGAAGCAGCACGACTTCTTCAAGTCCGCCATGCCCGAAGGCTACGTCCAGGAGCGCACCATCTTCTTCAA
GGACGACGGCAACTACAAGACCCGCGCCGAGGTGAAGTTCGAGGGCGACACCCTGGTGAACCGCATCGAG
CTGAAGGGCATCGACTTCAAGGAGGACGGCAACATCCT
